Addgene plasmid #222631: pCAG-mCherry-FKBP-GEF(ITSN1)
Purpose: Cdc42 activation using rapamycin
Depositing lab: Arnold Hayer. Depositing organization: McGill University. Publication: Excitable Rho dynamics control cell shape and motility by sequentially activating ERM proteins and actomyosin contractility. Marshall-Burghardt S, Migueles-Ramirez RA, Lin Q, El Baba N, Saada R, Umar M, Mavalwala K, Hayer A. Sci Adv. 2024 Sep 6;10(36):eadn6858. doi: 10.1126/sciadv.adn6858. Epub 2024 Sep 6. PubMed 39241071.
Backbone
  Vector backbone: pCAGEN
  Backbone size w/o insert (bp): 4798
  Vector type: Mammalian Expression
Growth in bacteria
  Bacterial resistance: Ampicillin, 100 μg/mL
  Growth temperature: 37°C
  Growth strain: DH5alpha
  Copy number: High Copy
Gene/Insert
  Gene/Insert name: mCherry-FKBP-GEF(ITSN1)
  Species: H. sapiens (human)
  Insert size (bp): 1770
  Entrez Gene: ITSN1 (a.k.a. ITSN, SH3D1A, SH3P17)
  Promoter: CAG
  Tag / fusion protein: mCherry-FKBP (N terminal on insert)
  Cloning method: Gibson Cloning
  Sequencing primers: 5′ pCAG-F; 3′ ACACCAGCCACCACCTTC
Terms and licenses: Academic/Nonprofit Terms; Industry Terms: Not Available to Industry
Depositor comments: ITSN1(1218-1429).
How to cite: pCAG-mCherry-FKBP-GEF(ITSN1) was a gift from Arnold Hayer (Addgene plasmid # 222631 ; http://n2t.net/addgene:222631 ; RRID:Addgene_222631)
