[The description below was written by a language model from this plasmid's Addgene catalogue record and pLannotate feature annotations shown in this document.]
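Description:
pCAG-mCherry-FKBP-GEF(ITSN1) is a mammalian expression plasmid built on the pCAGEN backbone, with a full sequenced length of about 6.6 kb. It is maintained in E. coli as a high-copy plasmid through a ColE1/pUC-type origin and selected with ampicillin via the β-lactamase gene and its native promoter. The backbone also carries remnants of lac regulatory sequence and an SV40 origin with an adjacent SV40 poly(A) signal. No mammalian selection marker is annotated, which fits transient expression.

Expression is driven by the CAG promoter, annotated here as its three parts: the CMV immediate-early enhancer, the chicken β-actin promoter and a chimeric β-actin/β-globin intron. Together these give strong, broadly active transcription in mammalian cells. Transcripts are terminated by the rabbit β-globin polyadenylation signal, and the short HBB fragments flagged on either side of the insert are most likely β-globin-derived vector sequence rather than payload.

The roughly 1.8 kb insert encodes a single fusion protein. It has mCherry at the N terminus, then an FKBP domain, then a fragment of human intersectin-1 (residues 1218–1429 according to the depositor) that provides the guanine nucleotide exchange factor activity named in the construct. The annotation tool matched the FKBP segment to the F36V variant DmrB, but the record simply calls it FKBP and specifies rapamycin as the inducer, so the exact variant should be checked against the sequence.

The stated purpose is rapamycin-induced Cdc42 activation. In such chemically induced dimerisation systems, rapamycin bridges FKBP to an FRB-tagged anchor, typically at the plasma membrane and supplied from a separate construct. This recruits the GEF to its substrate, and mCherry allows the translocation to be imaged.
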