Features (pLannotate 1.2.2; 20 found; start..end, strand, type, name):
      4..383     +  enhancer       CMV enhancer: human cytomegalovirus immediate early enhancer
    385..661     +  promoter       chicken β-actin promoter: No description available
    662..1678    +  intron         chimeric intron: chimera between introns from chicken β-actin and rabbit β-globin
   1676..1732    +  CDS            HBB (fragment): HBB_LEPEU - Experimental evidence at protein level: Swiss-Prot protein existence level 1. Involved in oxygen transport from the lung to the various peripheral tissues. From Lepus europaeus (European hare).
   1733..2440    +  CDS            mCherry: mCherry is a basic (constitutively fluorescent) red fluorescent protein published in 2004, derived from Discosoma sp.. It is reported to be a very rapidly-maturing monomer with low acid sensitivity.
   2453..2773    +  CDS            DmrB: F36V mutant of FK506-binding protein FKBP12 binds synthetic ligands that do not bind wild-type FKBP
   2852..3487    +  CDS            ITSN1 (fragment): ITSN1_HUMAN - Also known as ITSN From Homo sapiens (Human).
   3511..3582    +  CDS            HBB (fragment): HBB_PONPY - Experimental evidence at transcript level: Swiss-Prot protein existence level 2. Involved in oxygen transport from the lung to the various peripheral tissues. From Pongo pygmaeus (Bornean orangutan).
   3653..3708    +  polyA_signal   β-globin poly(A) signal: rabbit β-globin polyadenylation signal (Gil and Proudfoot, 1987)
   4093..4109    -  protein_bind   lac operator: The lac repressor binds to the lac operator to inhibit transcription in E. coli. This inhibition can be relieved by adding lactose or isopropyl-β-D-thiogalactopyranoside (IPTG). lac repressor encoded by lacI
   4117..4147    -  promoter       lac promoter: promoter for the E. coli lac operon
   4162..4183    -  protein_bind   CAP binding site: CAP binding activates transcription in the presence of cAMP. E. coli catabolite activator protein
   4196..4235    -  CDS            lacI (fragment): lac repressor; lacI; The lac repressor binds to the lac operator to inhibit transcription in E. coli. This inhibition can be relieved by adding lactose or isopropyl-β-D-thiogalactopyranoside (IPTG).
   4242..4264    +  promoter       SV40 promoter (fragment): SV40 enhancer and early promoter
   4288..4423    +  rep_origin     SV40 ori: SV40 origin of replication
   4443..4577    +  polyA_signal   SV40 poly(A) signal: SV40 polyadenylation signal
   4579..4633    -  CDS            lacI (fragment): lac repressor; lacI; The lac repressor binds to the lac operator to inhibit transcription in E. coli. This inhibition can be relieved by adding lactose or isopropyl-β-D-thiogalactopyranoside (IPTG).
   4816..5404    -  rep_origin     ori: high-copy-number ColE1/pMB1/pBR322/pUC origin of replication
   5575..6435    -  CDS            AmpR: β-lactamase; bla; confers resistance to ampicillin, carbenicillin, and related antibiotics
   6436..6540    -  promoter       AmpR promoter: bla
>Addgene plasmid #222631 | pCAG-mCherry-FKBP-GEF(ITSN1) | addgene full sequence | sequence record 438758 | Addgene NGS Result
GTCGACATTGATTATTGACTAGTTATTAATAGTAATCAATTACGGGGTCATTAGTTCATAGCCCATATAT
GGAGTTCCGCGTTACATAACTTACGGTAAATGGCCCGCCTGGCTGACCGCCCAACGACCCCCGCCCATTG
ACGTCAATAATGACGTATGTTCCCATAGTAACGCCAATAGGGACTTTCCATTGACGTCAATGGGTGGAGT
ATTTACGGTAAACTGCCCACTTGGCAGTACATCAAGTGTATCATATGCCAAGTACGCCCCCTATTGACGT
CAATGACGGTAAATGGCCCGCCTGGCATTATGCCCAGTACATGACCTTATGGGACTTTCCTACTTGGCAG
TACATCTACGTATTAGTCATCGCTATTACCATGGTCGAGGTGAGCCCCACGTTCTGCTTCACTCTCCCCA
TCTCCCCCCCCTCCCCACCCCCAATTTTGTATTTATTTATTTTTTAATTATTTTGTGCAGCGATGGGGGC
GGGGGGGGGGGGGGGCGCGCGCCAGGCGGGGCGGGGCGGGGCGAGGGGCGGGGCGGGGCGAGGCGGAGAG
GTGCGGCGGCAGCCAATCAGAGCGGCGCGCTCCGAAAGTTTCCTTTTATGGCGAGGCGGCGGCGGCGGCG
GCCCTATAAAAAGCGAAGCGCGCGGCGGGCGGGAGTCGCTGCGCGCTGCCTTCGCCCCGTGCCCCGCTCC
GCCGCCGCCTCGCGCCGCCCGCCCCGGCTCTGACTGACCGCGTTACTCCCACAGGTGAGCGGGCGGGACG
GCCCTTCTCCTCCGGGCTGTAATTAGCGCTTGGTTTAATGACGGCTTGTTTCTTTTCTGTGGCTGCGTGA
AAGCCTTGAGGGGCTCCGGGAGGGCCCTTTGTGCGGGGGGAGCGGCTCGGGGGGTGCGTGCGTGTGTGTG
TGCGTGGGGAGCGCCGCGTGCGGCTCCGCGCTGCCCGGCGGCTGTGAGCGCTGCGGGCGCGGCGCGGGGC
TTTGTGCGCTCCGCAGTGTGCGCGAGGGGAGCGCGGCCGGGGGCGGTGCCCCGCGGTGCGGGGGGGGCTG
CGAGGGGAACAAAGGCTGCGTGCGGGGTGTGTGCGTGGGGGGGTGAGCAGGGGGTGTGGGCGCGTCGGTC
GGGCTGCAACCCCCCCTGCACCCCCCTCCCCGAGTTGCTGAGCACGGCCCGGCTTCGGGTGCGGGGCTCC
GTACGGGGCGTGGCGCGGGGCTCGCCGTGCCGGGCGGGGGGTGGCGGCAGGTGGGGGTGCCGGGCGGGGC
GGGGCCGCCTCGGGCCGGGGAGGGCTCGGGGGAGGGGCGCGGCGGCCCCCGGAGCGCCGGCGGCTGTCGA
GGCGCGGCGAGCCGCAGCCATTGCCTTTTATGGTAATCGTGCGAGAGGGCGCAGGGACTTCCTTTGTCCC
AAATCTGTGCGGAGCCGAAATCTGGGAGGCGCCGCCGCACCCCCTCTAGCGGGCGCGGGGCGAAGCGGTG
CGGCGCCGGCAGGAAGGAAATGGGCGGGGAGGGCCTTCGTGCGTCGCCGCGCCGCCGTCCCCTTCTCCCT
CTCCAGCCTCGGGGCTGTCCGCGGGGGGACGGCTGCCTTCGGGGGGGACGGGGCAGGGCGGGGTTCGGCT
TCTGGCGTGTGACCGGCGGCTCTAGAGCCTCTGCTAACCATGTTCATGCCTTCTTCTTTTTCCTACAGCT
CCTGGGCAACGTGCTGGTTATTGTGCTGTCTCATCATTTTGGCAAAGAATTCATGGTGAGCAAGGGCGAG
GAGGATAACATGGCCATCATCAAGGAGTTCATGCGCTTCAAGGTGCACATGGAGGGCTCCGTGAACGGCC
ACGAGTTCGAGATCGAGGGCGAGGGCGAGGGCCGCCCCTACGAGGGCACCCAGACCGCCAAGCTGAAGGT
GACCAAGGGTGGCCCCCTGCCCTTCGCCTGGGACATCCTGTCCCCTCAGTTCATGTACGGCTCCAAGGCC
TACGTGAAGCACCCCGCCGACATCCCCGACTACTTGAAGCTGTCCTTCCCCGAGGGCTTCAAGTGGGAGC
GCGTGATGAACTTCGAGGACGGCGGCGTGGTGACCGTGACCCAGGACTCCTCCCTGCAGGACGGCGAGTT
CATCTACAAGGTGAAGCTGCGCGGCACCAACTTCCCCTCCGACGGCCCCGTAATGCAGAAGAAGACCATG
GGCTGGGAGGCCTCCTCCGAGCGGATGTACCCCGAGGACGGCGCCCTGAAGGGCGAGATCAAGCAGAGGC
TGAAGCTGAAGGACGGCGGCCACTACGACGCTGAGGTCAAGACCACCTACAAGGCCAAGAAGCCCGTGCA
GCTGCCCGGCGCCTACAACGTCAACATCAAGTTGGACATCACCTCCCACAACGAGGACTACACCATCGTG
GAACAGTACGAACGCGCCGAGGGCCGCCACTCCACCGGCGGCATGGACGAGCTGTACAAGAGTGCTGGTG
GTGGAGTGCAGGTGGAAACCATCTCCCCAGGAGACGGGCGCACCTTCCCCAAGCGCGGCCAGACCTGCGT
GGTGCACTACACCGGGATGCTTGAAGATGGAAAGAAATTTGATTCCTCCCGGGACAGAAACAAGCCCTTT
AAGTTTATGCTAGGCAAGCAGGAGGTGATCCGAGGCTGGGAAGAAGGGGTTGCCCAGATGAGTGTGGGTC
AGAGAGCCAAACTGACTATATCTCCAGATTATGCCTATGGTGCCACTGGGCACCCAGGCATCATCCCACC
ACATGCCACTCTCGTCTTCGATGTGGAGCTTCTAAAACTGGAAAGTGCTGGTGGTAGTGCTGGTGGTAGT
GCTGGTGGTAGTGCTGGTGGTAGTGCTGGTGGTCCTCGAGGTGCGGCCGCGTCAGACTTACATCTCTTGG
ATATGTTGACCCCAACTGAAAGAAAGCGACAAGGATACATCCACGAGCTCATTGTCACCGAGGAGAACTA
TGTGAATGACCTGCAGCTGGTCACAGAGATTTTTCAAAAACCCCTGATGGAGTCTGAGCTGCTGACAGAA
AAAGAGGTTGCTATGATTTTTGTGAACTGGAAGGAGCTGATTATGTGTAATATCAAACTACTAAAAGCGC
TGAGAGTCCGCAAGAAGATGTCCGGGGAGAAGATGCCTGTGAAGATGATTGGAGACATCCTGAGCGCACA
GCTGCCGCACATGCAGCCCTACATCCGCTTCTGCAGCCGCCAGCTCAACGGGGCTGCCCTGATCCAGCAG
AAGACGGACGAGGCCCCAGACTTCAAGGAGTTCGTCAAAAGATTGGCAATGGATCCTCGGTGTAGAGGGA
TGCCACTCTCTAGTTTTATACTGAAGCCTATGCAACGGGTAACAAGATACCCACTGATCATTAAAAATAT
CCTGGAAAACACCCCTGAAAACCACCCGGACCACAGCCACTTGAAGCACGCCCTGGAGAAGGCGGAAGAG
CTCTGTTCCCAGGTGAACGAAGGGGTGCGGGAGAAGGAGAACTCTGACCGGCTGGAGGGTAGTGGAAGTT
AAGCGGCCGCACTCCTCAGGTGCAGGCTGCCTATCAGAAGGTGGTGGCTGGTGTGGCCAATGCCCTGGCT
CACAAATACCACTGAGATCTTTTTCCCTCTGCCAAAAATTATGGGGACATCATGAAGCCCCTTGAGCATC
TGACTTCTGGCTAATAAAGGAAATTTATTTTCATTGCAATAGTGTGTTGGAATTTTTTGTGTCTCTCACT
CGGAAGGACATATGGGAGGGCAAATCATTTAAAACATCAGAATGAGTATTTGGTTTAGAGTTTGGCAACA
TATGCCCATATGCTGGCTGCCATGAACAAAGGTTGGCTATAAAGAGGTCATCAGTATATGAAACAGCCCC
CTGCTGTCCATTCCTTATTCCATAGAAAAGCCTTGACTTGAGGTTAGATTTTTTTTATATTTTGTTTTGT
GTTATTTTTTTCTTTAACATCCCTAAAATTTTCCTTACATGTTTTACTAGCCAGATTTTTCCTCCTCTCC
TGACTACTCCCAGTCATAGCTGTCCCTCTTCTCTTATGGAGATCCCTCGACCTGCAGCCCAAGCTTGGCG
TAATCATGGTCATAGCTGTTTCCTGTGTGAAATTGTTATCCGCTCACAATTCCACACAACATACGAGCCG
GAAGCATAAAGTGTAAAGCCTGGGGTGCCTAATGAGTGAGCTAACTCACATTAATTGCGTTGCGCTCACT
GCCCGCTTTCCAGTCGGGAAACCTGTCGTGCCAGCGGATCCGCATCTCAATTAGTCAGCAACCATAGTCC
CGCCCCTAACTCCGCCCATCCCGCCCCTAACTCCGCCCAGTTCCGCCCATTCTCCGCCCCATGGCTGACT
AATTTTTTTTATTTATGCAGAGGCCGAGGCCGCCTCGGCCTCTGAGCTATTCCAGAAGTAGTGAGGAGGC
TTTTTTGGAGGCCTAGGCTTTTGCAAAAAGCTAACTTGTTTATTGCAGCTTATAATGGTTACAAATAAAG
CAATAGCATCACAAATTTCACAAATAAAGCATTTTTTTCACTGCATTCTAGTTGTGGTTTGTCCAAACTC
ATCAATGTATCTTATCATGTCTGGATCCGCTGCATTAATGAATCGGCCAACGCGCGGGGAGAGGCGGTTT
GCGTATTGGGCGCTCTTCCGCTTCCTCGCTCACTGACTCGCTGCGCTCGGTCGTTCGGCTGCGGCGAGCG
GTATCAGCTCACTCAAAGGCGGTAATACGGTTATCCACAGAATCAGGGGATAACGCAGGAAAGAACATGT
GAGCAAAAGGCCAGCAAAAGGCCAGGAACCGTAAAAAGGCCGCGTTGCTGGCGTTTTTCCATAGGCTCCG
CCCCCCTGACGAGCATCACAAAAATCGACGCTCAAGTCAGAGGTGGCGAAACCCGACAGGACTATAAAGA
TACCAGGCGTTTCCCCCTGGAAGCTCCCTCGTGCGCTCTCCTGTTCCGACCCTGCCGCTTACCGGATACC
TGTCCGCCTTTCTCCCTTCGGGAAGCGTGGCGCTTTCTCATAGCTCACGCTGTAGGTATCTCAGTTCGGT
GTAGGTCGTTCGCTCCAAGCTGGGCTGTGTGCACGAACCCCCCGTTCAGCCCGACCGCTGCGCCTTATCC
GGTAACTATCGTCTTGAGTCCAACCCGGTAAGACACGACTTATCGCCACTGGCAGCAGCCACTGGTAACA
GGATTAGCAGAGCGAGGTATGTAGGCGGTGCTACAGAGTTCTTGAAGTGGTGGCCTAACTACGGCTACAC
TAGAAGAACAGTATTTGGTATCTGCGCTCTGCTGAAGCCAGTTACCTTCGGAAAAAGAGTTGGTAGCTCT
TGATCCGGCAAACAAACCACCGCTGGTAGCGGTGGTTTTTTTGTTTGCAAGCAGCAGATTACGCGCAGAA
AAAAAGGATCTCAAGAAGATCCTTTGATCTTTTCTACGGGGTCTGACGCTCAGTGGAACGAAAACTCACG
TTAAGGGATTTTGGTCATGAGATTATCAAAAAGGATCTTCACCTAGATCCTTTTAAATTAAAAATGAAGT
TTTAAATCAATCTAAAGTATATATGAGTAAACTTGGTCTGACAGTTACCAATGCTTAATCAGTGAGGCAC
CTATCTCAGCGATCTGTCTATTTCGTTCATCCATAGTTGCCTGACTCCCCGTCGTGTAGATAACTACGAT
ACGGGAGGGCTTACCATCTGGCCCCAGTGCTGCAATGATACCGCGAGACCCACGCTCACCGGCTCCAGAT
TTATCAGCAATAAACCAGCCAGCCGGAAGGGCCGAGCGCAGAAGTGGTCCTGCAACTTTATCCGCCTCCA
TCCAGTCTATTAATTGTTGCCGGGAAGCTAGAGTAAGTAGTTCGCCAGTTAATAGTTTGCGCAACGTTGT
TGCCATTGCTACAGGCATCGTGGTGTCACGCTCGTCGTTTGGTATGGCTTCATTCAGCTCCGGTTCCCAA
CGATCAAGGCGAGTTACATGATCCCCCATGTTGTGCAAAAAAGCGGTTAGCTCCTTCGGTCCTCCGATCG
TTGTCAGAAGTAAGTTGGCCGCAGTGTTATCACTCATGGTTATGGCAGCACTGCATAATTCTCTTACTGT
CATGCCATCCGTAAGATGCTTTTCTGTGACTGGTGAGTACTCAACCAAGTCATTCTGAGAATAGTGTATG
CGGCGACCGAGTTGCTCTTGCCCGGCGTCAATACGGGATAATACCGCGCCACATAGCAGAACTTTAAAAG
TGCTCATCATTGGAAAACGTTCTTCGGGGCGAAAACTCTCAAGGATCTTACCGCTGTTGAGATCCAGTTC
GATGTAACCCACTCGTGCACCCAACTGATCTTCAGCATCTTTTACTTTCACCAGCGTTTCTGGGTGAGCA
AAAACAGGAAGGCAAAATGCCGCAAAAAAGGGAATAAGGGCGACACGGAAATGTTGAATACTCATACTCT
TCCTTTTTCAATATTATTGAAGCATTTATCAGGGTTATTGTCTCATGAGCGGATACATATTTGAATGTAT
TTAGAAAAATAAACAAATAGGGGTTCCGCGCACATTTCCCCGAAAAGTGCCACCTGG
